>Addgene plasmid #169439 | rGluA2 (px330:2-guideCas9) | addgene full sequence | sequence record 334778 | Addgene NGS Result
GSGGRGAGGKGCGGCGGCAGCCAATCAGAGCGGCGCGCTCCGAAAGTTTCCTTTTATGGCGAGGCGGCGG
CGGCGGCGGCCCTATAAAAAGCGAAGCGCGCGGCGGGCGGGAGTCGCTGCGCGCTGCCTTCGCCCCGTGC
CCCGCTCCGCCGCCGCCTCGCGCCGCCCGCCCCGGCTCTGACTGACCGCGTTACTCCCACAGGTGAGCGG
GCGGGACGGCCCTTCTCCTCCGGGCTGTAATTAGCTGAGCAAGAGGTAAGGGTTTAAGGGATGGTTGGTT
GGTGGGGTATTAATGTTTAATTACCTGGAGCACCTGCCTGAAATCACTTTTTTTCAGGTTGGACCGGTGC
CACCATGGACTATAAGGACCACGACGGAGACTACAAGGATCATGATATTGATTACAAAGACGATGACGAT
AAGATGGCCCCAAAGAAGAAGCGGAAGGTCGGTATCCACGGAGTCCCAGCAGCCGACAAGAAGTACAGCA
TCGGCCTGGACATCGGCACCAACTCTGTGGGCTGGGCCGTGATCACCGACGAGTACAAGGTGCCCAGCAA
GAAATTCAAGGTGCTGGGCAACACCGACCGGCACAGCATCAAGAAGAACCTGATCGGAGCCCTGCTGTTC
GACAGCGGCGAAACAGCCGAGGCCACCCGGCTGAAGAGAACCGCCAGAAGAAGATACACCAGACGGAAGA
ACCGGATCTGCTATCTGCAAGAGATCTTCAGCAACGAGATGGCCAAGGTGGACGACAGCTTCTTCCACAG
ACTGGAAGAGTCCTTCCTGGTGGAAGAGGATAAGAAGCACGAGCGGCACCCCATCTTCGGCAACATCGTG
GACGAGGTGGCCTACCACGAGAAGTACCCCACCATCTACCACCTGAGAAAGAAACTGGTGGACAGCACCG
ACAAGGCCGACCTGCGGCTGATCTATCTGGCCCTGGCCCACATGATCAAGTTCCGGGGCCACTTCCTGAT
CGAGGGCGACCTGAACCCCGACAACAGCGACGTGGACAAGCTGTTCATCCAGCTGGTGCAGACCTACAAC
CAGCTGTTCGAGGAAAACCCCATCAACGCCAGCGGCGTGGACGCCAAGGCCATCCTGTCTGCCAGACTGA
GCAAGAGCAGACGGCTGGAAAATCTGATCGCCCAGCTGCCCGGCGAGAAGAAGAATGGCCTGTTCGGAAA
CCTGATTGCCCTGAGCCTGGGCCTGACCCCCAACTTCAAGAGCAACTTCGACCTGGCCGAGGATGCCAAA
CTGCAGCTGAGCAAGGACACCTACGACGACGACCTGGACAACCTGCTGGCCCAGATCGGCGACCAGTACG
CCGACCTGTTTCTGGCCGCCAAGAACCTGTCCGACGCCATCCTGCTGAGCGACATCCTGAGAGTGAACAC
CGAGATCACCAAGGCCCCCCTGAGCGCCTCTATGATCAAGAGATACGACGAGCACCACCAGGACCTGACC
CTGCTGAAAGCTCTCGTGCGGCAGCAGCTGCCTGAGAAGTACAAAGAGATTTTCTTCGACCAGAGCAAGA
ACGGCTACGCCGGCTACATTGACGGCGGAGCCAGCCAGGAAGAGTTCTACAAGTTCATCAAGCCCATCCT
GGAAAAGATGGACGGCACCGAGGAACTGCTCGTGAAGCTGAACAGAGAGGACCTGCTGCGGAAGCAGCGG
ACCTTCGACAACGGCAGCATCCCCCACCAGATCCACCTGGGAGAGCTGCACGCCATTCTGCGGCGGCAGG
AAGATTTTTACCCATTCCTGAAGGACAACCGGGAAAAGATCGAGAAGATCCTGACCTTCCGCATCCCCTA
CTACGTGGGCCCTCTGGCCAGGGGAAACAGCAGATTCGCCTGGATGACCAGAAAGAGCGAGGAAACCATC
ACCCCCTGGAACTTCGAGGAAGTGGTGGACAAGGGCGCTTCCGCCCAGAGCTTCATCGAGCGGATGACCA
ACTTCGATAAGAACCTGCCCAACGAGAAGGTGCTGCCCAAGCACAGCCTGCTGTACGAGTACTTCACCGT
GTATAACGAGCTGACCAAAGTGAAATACGTGACCGAGGGAATGAGAAAGCCCGCCTTCCTGAGCGGCGAG
CAGAAAAAGGCCATCGTGGACCTGCTGTTCAAGACCAACCGGAAAGTGACCGTGAAGCAGCTGAAAGAGG
ACTACTTCAAGAAAATCGAGTGCTTCGACTCCGTGGAAATCTCCGGCGTGGAAGATCGGTTCAACGCCTC
CCTGGGCACATACCACGATCTGCTGAAAATTATCAAGGACAAGGACTTCCTGGACAATGAGGAAAACGAG
GACATTCTGGAAGATATCGTGCTGACCCTGACACTGTTTGAGGACAGAGAGATGATCGAGGAACGGCTGA
AAACCTATGCCCACCTGTTCGACGACAAAGTGATGAAGCAGCTGAAGCGGCGGAGATACACCGGCTGGGG
CAGGCTGAGCCGGAAGCTGATCAACGGCATCCGGGACAAGCAGTCCGGCAAGACAATCCTGGATTTCCTG
AAGTCCGACGGCTTCGCCAACAGAAACTTCATGCAGCTGATCCACGACGACAGCCTGACCTTTAAAGAGG
ACATCCAGAAAGCCCAGGTGTCCGGCCAGGGCGATAGCCTGCACGAGCACATTGCCAATCTGGCCGGCAG
CCCCGCCATTAAGAAGGGCATCCTGCAGACAGTGAAGGTGGTGGACGAGCTCGTGAAAGTGATGGGCCGG
CACAAGCCCGAGAACATCGTGATCGAAATGGCCAGAGAGAACCAGACCACCCAGAAGGGACAGAAGAACA
GCCGCGAGAGAATGAAGCGGATCGAAGAGGGCATCAAAGAGCTGGGCAGCCAGATCCTGAAAGAACACCC
CGTGGAAAACACCCAGCTGCAGAACGAGAAGCTGTACCTGTACTACCTGCAGAATGGGCGGGATATGTAC
GTGGACCAGGAACTGGACATCAACCGGCTGTCCGACTACGATGTGGACCATATCGTGCCTCAGAGCTTTC
TGAAGGACGACTCCATCGACAACAAGGTGCTGACCAGAAGCGACAAGAACCGGGGCAAGAGCGACAACGT
GCCCTCCGAAGAGGTCGTGAAGAAGATGAAGAACTACTGGCGGCAGCTGCTGAACGCCAAGCTGATTACC
CAGAGAAAGTTCGACAATCTGACCAAGGCCGAGAGAGGCGGCCTGAGCGAACTGGATAAGGCCGGCTTCA
TCAAGAGACAGCTGGTGGAAACCCGGCAGATCACAAAGCACGTGGCACAGATCCTGGACTCCCGGATGAA
CACTAAGTACGACGAGAATGACAAGCTGATCCGGGAAGTGAAAGTGATCACCCTGAAGTCCAAGCTGGTG
TCCGATTTCCGGAAGGATTTCCAGTTTTACAAAGTGCGCGAGATCAACAACTACCACCACGCCCACGACG
CCTACCTGAACGCCGTCGTGGGAACCGCCCTGATCAAAAAGTACCCTAAGCTGGAAAGCGAGTTCGTGTA
CGGCGACTACAAGGTGTACGACGTGCGGAAGATGATCGCCAAGAGCGAGCAGGAAATCGGCAAGGCTACC
GCCAAGTACTTCTTCTACAGCAACATCATGAACTTTTTCAAGACCGAGATTACCCTGGCCAACGGCGAGA
TCCGGAAGCGGCCTCTGATCGAGACAAACGGCGAAACCGGGGAGATCGTGTGGGATAAGGGCCGGGATTT
TGCCACCGTGCGGAAAGTGCTGAGCATGCCCCAAGTGAATATCGTGAAAAAGACCGAGGTGCAGACAGGC
GGCTTCAGCAAAGAGTCTATCCTGCCCAAGAGGAACAGCGATAAGCTGATCGCCAGAAAGAAGGACTGGG
ACCCTAAGAAGTACGGCGGCTTCGACAGCCCCACCGTGGCCTATTCTGTGCTGGTGGTGGCCAAAGTGGA
AAAGGGCAAGTCCAAGAAACTGAAGAGTGTGAAAGAGCTGCTGGGGATCACCATCATGGAAAGAAGCAGC
TTCGAGAAGAATCCCATCGACTTTCTGGAAGCCAAGGGCTACAAAGAAGTGAAAAAGGACCTGATCATCA
AGCTGCCTAAGTACTCCCTGTTCGAGCTGGAAAACGGCCGGAAGAGAATGCTGGCCTCTGCCGGCGAACT
GCAGAAGGGAAACGAACTGGCCCTGCCCTCCAAATATGTGAACTTCCTGTACCTGGCCAGCCACTATGAG
AAGCTGAAGGGCTCCCCCGAGGATAATGAGCAGAAACAGCTGTTTGTGGAACAGCACAAGCACTACCTGG
ACGAGATCATCGAGCAGATCAGCGAGTTCTCCAAGAGAGTGATCCTGGCCGACGCTAATCTGGACAAAGT
GCTGTCCGCCTACAACAAGCACCGGGATAAGCCCATCAGAGAGCAGGCCGAGAATATCATCCACCTGTTT
ACCCTGACCAATCTGGGAGCCCCTGCCGCCTTCAAGTACTTTGACACCACCATCGACCGGAAGAGGTACA
CCAGCACCAAAGAGGTGCTGGACGCCACCCTGATCCACCAGAGCATCACCGGCCTGTACGAGACACGGAT
CGACCTGTCTCAGCTGGGAGGCGACAAAAGGCCGGCGGCCACGAAAAAGGCCGGCCAGGCAAAAAAGAAA
AAGTAAGAATTCCTAGAGCTCGCTGATCAGCCTCGACTGTGCCTTCTAGTTGCCAGCCATCTGTTGTTTG
CCCCTCCCCCGTGCCTTCCTTGACCCTGGAAGGTGCCACTCCCACTGTCCTTTCCTAATAAAATGAGGAA
ATTGCATCGCATTGTCTGAGTAGGTGTCATTCTATTCTGGGGGGTGGGGTGGGGCAGGACAGCAAGGGGG
AGGATTGGGAAGAGAATAGCAGGCATGCTGGGGAGCGGCCGCAGGAACCCCTAGTGATGGAGTTGGCCAC
TCCCTCTCTGCGCGCTCGCTCGCTCACTGAGGCCGGGCGACCAAAGGTCGCCCGACGCCCGGGCTTTGCC
CGGGCGGCCTCAGTGAGCGAGCGAGCGCGCAGCTGCCTGCAGGGGCGCCTGATGCGGTATTTTCTCCTTA
CGCATCTGTGCGGTATTTCACACCGCATA
[95 nt withheld, positions 5070-5164]
T
[46 nt withheld, positions 5166-5211]
C
[141 nt withheld, positions 5213-5353]
CCTTTGACGTTGGAGTCCACGTTCTTT
[37 nt withheld, positions 5381-5417]
ACTCTATCTCGGGCTATTCTTTTGATTTATAAGGGATTTTGCCGATTTCGGTCTATTGGTTAAAAAATGA
GCTGATTTAACAAAAATTTAACGCGAATTTTAACAAAATATTAACGTTTACAATTTTATGGTGCACTCTC
AGTACAATCTGCTCTGATGCCGCATAGTTAAGCCAGCCCCGACACCCGCCAACACCCGCTGACGCGCCCT
GACGGGCTTGTCTGCTCCCGGCATCCGCTTACAGACAAGCTGTGACCGTCTCCGGGAGCTGCATGTGTCA
GAGGTTTTCACCGTCATCACCGAAACGCGCGAGACGAAAGGGCCTCGTGATACGCCTATTTTTATAGGTT
AATGTCATGATAATAATGGTTTCTTAGACGTCAGGTGGCACTTTTCGGGGAAATGTGCGCGGAACCCCTA
TTTGTTTATTTTTCTAAATACATTCAAATATGTATCCGCTCATGAGACAATAACCCTGATAAATGCTTCA
ATAATATTGAAAAAGGAAGAGTATGAGTATTCAACATTTCCGTGTCGCCCTTATTCCCTTTTTTGCGGCA
TTTTGCCTTCCTGTTTTTGCTCACCCAGAAACGCTGGTGAAAGTAAAAGATGCTGAAGATCAGTTGGGTG
CACGAGTGGGTTACATCGAACTGGATCTCAACAGCGGTAAGATCCTTGAGAGTTTTCGCCCCGAAGAACG
TTTTCCAATGATGAGCACTTTTAAAGTTCTGCTATGTGGCGCGGTATTATCCCGTATTGACGCCGGGCAA
GAGCAACTCGGTCGCCGCATACACTATTCTCAGAATGACTTGGTTGAGTACTCACCAGTCACAGAAAAGC
ATCTTACGGATGGCATGACAGTAAGAGAATTATGCAGTGCTGCCATAACCATGAGTGATAACACTGCGGC
CAACTTACTTCTGACAACGATCGGAGGACCGAAGGAGCTAACCGCTTTTTTGCACAACATGGGGGATCAT
GTAACTCGCCTTGATCGTTGGGAACCGGAGCTGAATGAAGCCATACCAAACGACGAGCGTGACACCACGA
TGCCTGTAGCAATGGCAACAACGTTGCGCAAACTATTAACTGGCGAACTACTTACTCTAGCTTCCCGGCA
ACAATTAATAGACTGGATGGAGGCGGATAAAGTTGCAGGACCACTTCTGCGCTCGGCCCTTCCGGCTGGC
TGGTTTATTGCTGATAAATCTGGAGCCGGTGAGCGTGGAAGCCGCGGTATCATTGCAGCACTGGGGCCAG
ATGGTAAGCCCTCCCGTATCGTAGTTATCTACACGACGGGGAGTCAGGCAACTATGGATGAACGAAATAG
ACAGATCGCTGAGATAGGTGCCTCACTGATTAAGCATTGGTAACTGTCAGACCAAGTTTACTCATATATA
CTTTAGATTGATTTAAAACTTCATTTTTAATTTAAAAGGATCTAGGTGAAGATCCTTTTTGATAATCTCA
TGACCAAAATCCCTTAACGTGAGTTTTCGTTCCACTGAGCGTCAGACCCCGTAGAAAAGATCAAAGGATC
TTCTTGAGATCCTTTTTTTCTGCGCGTAATCTGCTGCTTGCAAACAAAAAAACCACCGCTACCAGCGGTG
GTTTGTTTGCCGGATCAAGAGCTACCAACTCTTTTTCCGAAGGTAACTGGCTTCAGCAGAGCGCAGATAC
CAAATACTGTTCTTCTAGTGTAGCCGTAGTTAGGCCACCACTTCAAGAACTCTGTAGCACCGCCTACATA
CCTCGCTCTGCTAATCCTGTTACCAGTGGCTGCTGCCAGTGGCGATAAGTCGTGTCTTACCGGGTTGGAC
TCAAGACGATAGTTACCGGATAAGGCGCAGCGGTCGGGCTGAACGGGGGGTTCGTGCACACAGCCCAGCT
TGGAGCGAACGACCTACACCGAACTGAGATACCTACAGCGTGAGCTATGAGAAAGCGCCACGCTTCCCGA
AGGGAGAAAGGCGGACAGGTATCCGGTAAGCGGCAGGGTCGGAACAGGAGAGCGCACGAGGGAGCTTCCA
GGGGGAAACGCCTGGTATCTTTATAGTCCTGTCGGGTTTCGCCACCTCTGACTTGAGCGTCGATTTTTGT
GATGCTCGTCAGGGGGGCGGAGCCTATGGAAAAACGCCAGCAACGCGGCCTTTTTACGGTTCCTGGCCTT
TTGCTGGCCTTTTGCTCACATGTGAGGGCCTATTTCCCATGATTCCTTCATATTTGCATATACGATACAA
GGCTGTTAGAGAGATAATTGGAATTAATTTGACTGTAAACACAAAGATATTAGTACAAAATACGTGACGT
AGAAAGTAATAATTTCTTGGGTAGTTTGCAGTTTTAAAATTATGTTTTAAAATGGACTATCATATGCTTA
CCGTAACTTGAAAGTATTTCGATTTCTTGGCTTTATATATCTTGTGGAAAGGACGAAACACCGATATCGA
CCTCACAATGCAGGTTTTAGAGCTAGAAATAGCAAGTTAAAATAAGGCTAGTCCGTTATCAACTTGAAAA
AGTGGCACCGAGTCGGTGCTTTTTTGTTTTAGAGCTAGAAATAGCAAGTTAAAATAAGGCTAGTCCGTTT
TTAGCGCGTGCGCCAATTCTGCAGACAAATGGCTCTAGCGAGGGCCTATTTCCCATGATTCCTTCATATT
TGCATATACGATACAAGGCTGTTAGAGAGATAATTGGAATTAATTTGACTGTAAACACAAAGATATTAGT
ACAAAATACGTGACGTAGAAAGTAATAATTTCTTGGGTAGTTTGCAGTTTTAAAATTATGTTTTAAAATG
GACTATCATATGCTTACCGTAACTTGAAAGTATTTCGATTTCTTGGCTTTATATATCTTGTGGAAAGGAC
GAAACACCGTATGCCTTTTGACACAATAGGTTTTAGAGCTAGAAATAGCAAGTTAAAATAAGGCTAGTCC
GTTATCAACTTGAAAAAGTGGCACCGAGTCGGTGCTTTTTTGTTTTAGAGCTAGAAATAGCAAGTTAAAA
TAAGGCTAGTCCGTTTTTAGCGCGTGCGCCAATTCTGCAGACAAATGGCTCTAGAGGTGGTACCCGTTAC
ATAACTTACGGTAAATGGCCCGCCTGGCTGACCGCCCAACGACCCCCGCCCATTGACGTCAATAGTAACG
CCAATAGGGACTTTCCATTGACGTCAATGGGTGGAGTATTTACGGTAAACTGCCCACTTGGCAGTACATC
AAGTGTATCATATGCCAAGTACGCCCCCTATTGACGTCAATGACGGTAAATGGCCCGCCTGGCATTGTGC
CCAGTACATGACCTTATGGGACTTTCCTACTTGGCAGTACATCTACGTATTAGTCATCGCTATTACCATG
GTCGAGGTGAGCCCCACGTTCTGCTTCACTCTCCCCATCTCCCCCCCCTCCCCACCCCCAATTTTGTATT
TATTTATTTTTTAATTATTTTGTGCAGCGATGGGGGCGGGGGGGGGGGGGGGGCGCGCGCCRGGSGGGGS
GGGGSGGGGSGRGGGGSGGGGSGGGGSGRG
Features (pLannotate 1.2.2; 21 found; start..end, strand, type, name):
    110..337     +  intron         hybrid intron: hybrid between chicken β-actin (CBA) and minute virus of mice (MMV) introns (Gray et al., 2011)
    475..2076    +  CDS            Cas9(N): N-terminal portion of Streptococcus pyogenes Cas9 (Zetsche et al., 2015)
   2077..4575    +  CDS            Cas9(C): C-terminal portion of Streptococcus pyogenes Cas9 (Zetsche et al., 2015)
   4576..4623    +  CDS            nucleoplasmin NLS: bipartite nuclear localization signal from nucleoplasmin
   4657..4768    +  polyA_signal   bGH poly(A) signal: bovine growth hormone polyadenylation signal
   4873..5013    +  repeat_region  AAV2 ITR: inverted terminal repeat of adeno-associated virus serotype 2 inverted
   5018..5069    -  misc_feature   bom (fragment): basis of mobility region from pBR322
   5088..5543    +  rep_origin     f1 ori (sequence partly withheld): f1 bacteriophage origin of replication; arrow indicates direction of (+) strand synthesis
   5544..5593    -  misc_feature   bom (fragment): basis of mobility region from pBR322
   5695..5730    -  CDS            rop (fragment): Rop protein, which maintains plasmids at low copy number; rop
   5825..5929    +  promoter       AmpR promoter: bla
   5930..6790    +  CDS            AmpR: β-lactamase; bla; confers resistance to ampicillin, carbenicillin, and related antibiotics
   6961..7549    +  rep_origin     ori: high-copy-number ColE1/pMB1/pBR322/pUC origin of replication
   7611..7851    +  promoter       U6 promoter: RNA polymerase III promoter for human U6 snRNA
   7881..7956    +  misc_RNA       gRNA scaffold: guide RNA scaffold for the Streptococcus pyogenes CRISPR/Cas9 system
   7963..8006    +  misc_RNA       gRNA scaffold (fragment): guide RNA scaffold for the Streptococcus pyogenes CRISPR/Cas9 system
   8047..8287    +  promoter       U6 promoter: RNA polymerase III promoter for human U6 snRNA
   8317..8392    +  misc_RNA       gRNA scaffold: guide RNA scaffold for the Streptococcus pyogenes CRISPR/Cas9 system
   8399..8442    +  misc_RNA       gRNA scaffold (fragment): guide RNA scaffold for the Streptococcus pyogenes CRISPR/Cas9 system
   8492..8777    +  enhancer       CMV enhancer: human cytomegalovirus immediate early enhancer; contains an 18-bp deletion relative to the standard CMV enhancer
   8779..109     +  promoter       chicken β-actin promoter (across the origin): No description available
