[The description below was written by a language model from this plasmid's Addgene catalogue record and pLannotate feature annotations shown in this document.]
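Description:
rGluA2 (px330:2-guideCas9) is a pX330-derived mammalian CRISPR expression plasmid of about 8.9 kb that delivers Streptococcus pyogenes Cas9 together with two guide RNAs from a single vector. It is propagated in bacteria through a high-copy ColE1/pUC-type origin and selected with ampicillin via the β-lactamase gene. An f1 phage origin is also present. The annotation also picks up short bom and rop fragments and a single AAV2 inverted terminal repeat downstream of the Cas9 cassette. With only one ITR detected, nothing in the record indicates use as a packageable AAV genome.

Cas9 is driven by a hybrid Pol II promoter made up of the CMV enhancer, the chicken β-actin promoter and a chimeric chicken β-actin/minute virus of mice intron, an arrangement that gives strong expression in many mammalian cell types. The Cas9 coding region is annotated as adjoining N- and C-terminal portions, which together form one continuous open reading frame. It ends in a nucleoplasmin bipartite nuclear localization signal and is followed by the bovine growth hormone polyadenylation signal. Upstream lie two tandem guide cassettes, each pairing a human U6 Pol III promoter with an S. pyogenes gRNA scaffold, so two guides are transcribed independently alongside the nuclease.

The spacer sequences are listed as unknown. The name and the rat species entry suggest that the guides target the rat GluA2 AMPA receptor subunit gene, but the record does not state this explicitly. The associated work concerns optimized, precise CRISPR/Cas9 genome editing in neurons.
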