Addgene plasmid #169439: rGluA2 (px330:2-guideCas9)
Purpose: Expression of Cas9 and 2 guides
Depositing lab: Richard Huganir. Depositing organization: Johns Hopkins University and School of Medicine. Publication: An optimized CRISPR/Cas9 approach for precise genome editing in neurons. Fang H, Bygrave AM, Roth RH, Johnson RC, Huganir RL. Elife. 2021 Mar 10;10. pii: 65202. doi: 10.7554/eLife.65202. PubMed 33689678.
Backbone
  Vector backbone: pX330
  Vector type: Mammalian Expression, CRISPR
Growth in bacteria
  Bacterial resistance: Ampicillin, 100 μg/mL
  Growth temperature: 37°C
  Growth strain: NEB Stable
  Copy number: High Copy
Gene/Insert
  Gene/Insert name: spCas9
  gRNA/shRNA sequence: Unknown
  Species: R. norvegicus (rat)
  Cloning method: Restriction Enzyme; 5′ cloning site Unknown (unknown if destroyed)
Terms and licenses: Academic/Nonprofit Terms; Industry Terms: Not Available to Industry
How to cite: rGluA2 (px330:2-guideCas9) was a gift from Richard Huganir (Addgene plasmid # 169439 ; http://n2t.net/addgene:169439 ; RRID:Addgene_169439)
